Addgene plasmid #33145: pLG-PLint
Depositing lab: Michael Rosbash. Depositing organization: Brandeis University. Publication: Some cis- and trans-acting mutants for splicing target pre-mRNA to the cytoplasm. Legrain P, Rosbash M. Cell. 1989 May 19;57(4):573-83. 10.1016/0092-8674(89)90127-X PubMed 2655924.
Backbone
  Vector backbone: pLGSD5
  Vector type: Yeast Expression
  Selectable markers: URA3
Growth in bacteria
  Bacterial resistance: Ampicillin, 100 μg/mL
  Growth temperature: 37°C
  Growth strain: TG1
  Copy number: Unknown
Gene/Insert
  Gene/Insert name: RP51A-synthetic minimal intron
  Species: S. cerevisiae (budding yeast)
  Entrez Gene: RPS17A (a.k.a. YML024W, RP51A, RPL51A)
  Tag / fusion protein: LacZ (C terminal on backbone)
  Cloning method: Restriction Enzyme; 5′ cloning site BamHI (not destroyed); 3′ cloning site BamHI (not destroyed)
  Sequencing primers: 5′ none; 3′ LacZ-R
Terms and licenses: Academic/Nonprofit Terms; Industry Terms: Not Available to Industry
Depositor comments: The PLint sequence was derived from the short version (delta2) of the RP51A intron (Pikielny et al., 1983). The basic strategy was to make a short intron of about 60 nucleotides, keeping as much as possible of the sequence near the consensus sequences, and adding convenient restriction sites. Inserted sequence: GTATGTTAATATGGTTAACGTCGACCGTGTTTTTGATATCTATACTAACAGGCCTTTTAATAG
How to cite: pLG-PLint was a gift from Michael Rosbash (Addgene plasmid # 33145 ; http://n2t.net/addgene:33145 ; RRID:Addgene_33145)
