[The description below was written by a language model from this plasmid's Addgene catalogue record.]
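Description:
pLG-PLint is a yeast expression plasmid built on the pLGSD5 backbone and designed as a splicing reporter in Saccharomyces cerevisiae. It is a shuttle vector: ampicillin resistance allows selection during propagation in E. coli, and the URA3 marker allows selection in uracil-auxotrophic yeast. The record does not list the origins of replication, the bacterial copy number, or the promoter that drives the reporter, and no feature table is provided, so these elements cannot be confirmed here.

The insert, cloned as a BamHI fragment with both sites preserved, carries a synthetic minimal intron (PLint) derived from RP51A, the ribosomal protein gene now designated RPS17A. According to the depositor comments, PLint was based on the shortened delta2 version of the RP51A intron. It was reduced to roughly 60 nucleotides while retaining as much as possible of the sequence surrounding the splicing consensus elements, and convenient restriction sites were added to the intron. The insert sits upstream of a backbone-encoded lacZ, giving a C-terminal beta-galactosidase fusion, so enzyme activity can serve as a readout of how the intron-containing transcript is processed and expressed.

The associated publication concerns cis- and trans-acting splicing mutants that cause pre-mRNA to reach the cytoplasm. This is consistent with the construct being used as a compact, easily mutagenised intron reporter for studying splice-site and branchpoint recognition, splicing efficiency, and nuclear retention versus export of unspliced pre-mRNA in yeast. The engineered restriction sites should make it easier to introduce sequence variants into the intron.
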