>Addgene plasmid #33145 | pLG-PLint | addgene partial sequence | sequence record 41460 | LacZ-R 5'-GACAGTATCGGCCTCAGGAA-3'
TTCTGGTGCCGGAACCAGGCAAGCGCCATTCGCCATTCAGGCTGCGCCACNGTTGGGAAGGGCGATCGGT
GCGGGCCTCTTCGCTATTACGCCAGCTGGCGAAAGGGGGATGTGCTGCAAGGCGATTAAGTCGGGAAACC
TGTCGTGCCAGCTGCATTAATGAATCGGCCAACGCGCGGGGAGAGGCGGTTTGCGTATTGGGCGCCAGGG
TGGTTTTTCTTTTCACCAGTGAGACGGGCAACAGCCAAGCTCCGGATCCATATGACCTATTAAAAGGCCT
GTTAGTATAGATATCAAAAACACGGTCGACGTTAACCATATTAACATACCATTCCATGGATCCGGTCATT
ATTAATTTACTGTGTGTATTTGTGTTTGCGTGTCTATAGANNTATAGTAATTTATGCTACNNAGGACCTA
ATGTATAAGGAAAGAATANTTAGAGAAAANAAGAAAACAAGAGTTNTATATACATACAGAGCACATGCAT
GCCATATGATCATGTGTCGTCGCACACATATATATATGCCTGTATGTGTCAGCACTAAAGTTGCCTGGCC
ATCCACGCTATATACACGCCTGGCGGATCTGCTCGANGTCGATTAGCCTAAANAAACCTTCTCTTTGGAA
CTTTCANTAATACNCTTAACTGCTCATTGC
